>Addgene plasmid #58105 | tdTomato-Integrin-Beta1-N-18 | addgene full sequence | sequence record 495282 | Addgene Long Read Sequencing Result
CGTTACATAACTTACGGTAAATGGCCCGCCTGGCTGACCGCCCAACGACCCCCGCCCATTGACGTCAATA
ATGACGTATGTTCCCATAGTAACGCCAATAGGGACTTTCCATTGACGTCAATGGGTGGAGTATTTACGGT
AAACTGCCCACTTGGCAGTACATCAAGTGTATCATATGCCAAGTACGCCCCCTATTGACGTCAATGACGG
TAAATGGCCCGCCTGGCATTATGCCCAGTACATGACCTTATGGGACTTTCCTACTTGGCAGTACATCTAC
GTATTAGTCATCGCTATTACCATGGTGATGCGGTTTTGGCAGTACATCAATGGGCGTGGATAGCGGTTTG
ACTCACGGGGATTTCCAAGTCTCCACCCCATTGACGTCAATGGGAGTTTGTTTTGGCACCAAAATCAACG
GGACTTTCCAAAATGTCGTAACAACTCCGCCCCATTGACGCAAATGGGCGGTAGGCGTGTACGGTGGGAG
GTCTATATAAGCAGAGCTGGTTTAGTGAACCGTCAGATCCGCTAGCGCTACCGGACTCAGATCTCGAGAC
CGCCATGAATTTACAACCAATTTTCTGGATTGGACTGATCAGTTCAGTTTGCTGTGTGTTTGCTCAAACA
GATGAAAATAGATGTTTAAAAGCAAATGCCAAATCATGTGGAGAATGTATACAAGCAGGGCCAAATTGTG
GGTGGTGCACAAATTCAACATTTTTACAGGAAGGAATGCCTACTTCTGCACGATGTGATGATTTAGAAGC
CTTAAAAAAGAAGGGTTGCCCTCCAGATGACATAGAAAATCCCAGAGGCTCCAAAGATATAAAGAAAAAT
AAAAATGTAACCAACCGTAGCAAAGGAACAGCAGAGAAGCTCAAGCCAGAGGATATTACTCAGATCCAAC
CACAGCAGTTGGTTTTGCGATTAAGATCAGGGGAGCCACAGACATTTACATTAAAATTCAAGAGAGCTGA
AGACTATCCCATTGACCTCTACTACCTTATGGACCTGTCTTACTCAATGAAAGACGATTTGGAGAATGTA
AAAAGTCTTGGAACAGATCTGATGAATGAAATGAGGAGGATTACTTCGGACTTCAGAATTGGATTTGGCT
CATTTGTGGAAAAGACTGTGATGCCTTACATTAGCACAACACCAGCTAAGCTCAGGAACCCTTGCACAAG
TGAACAGAACTGCACCAGCCCATTTAGCTACAAAAATGTGCTCAGTCTTACTAATAAAGGAGAAGTATTT
AATGAACTTGTTGGAAAACAGCGCATATCTGGAAATTTGGATTCTCCAGAAGGTGGTTTCGATGCCATCA
TGCAAGTTGCAGTTTGTGGATCACTGATTGGCTGGAGGAATGTTACACGGCTGCTGGTGTTTTCCACAGA
TGCCGGGTTTCACTTTGCTGGAGATGGGAAACTTGGTGGCATTGTTTTACCAAATGATGGACAATGTCAC
CTGGAAAATAATATGTACACAATGAGCCATTATTATGATTATCCTTCTATTGCTCACCTTGTCCAGAAAC
TGAGTGAAAATAATATTCAGACAATTTTTGCAGTTACTGAAGAATTTCAGCCTGTTTACAAGGAGCTGAA
AAACTTGATCCCTAAGTCAGCAGTAGGAACATTATCTGCAAATTCTAGCAATGTAATTCAGTTGATCATT
GATGCATACAATTCCCTTTCCTCAGAAGTCATTTTGGAAAACGGCAAATTGTCAGAAGGAGTAACAATAA
GTTACAAATCTTACTGCAAGAACGGGGTGAATGGAACAGGGGAAAATGGAAGAAAATGTTCCAATATTTC
CATTGGAGATGAGGTTCAATTTGAAATTAGCATAACTTCAAATAAGTGTCCAAAAAAGGATTCTGACAGC
TTTAAAATTAGGCCTCTGGGCTTTACGGAGGAAGTAGAGGTTATTCTTCAGTACATCTGTGAATGTGAAT
GCCAAAGCGAAGGCATCCCTGAAAGTCCCAAGTGTCATGAAGGAAATGGGACATTTGAGTGTGGCGCGTG
CAGGTGCAATGAAGGGCGTGTTGGTAGACATTGTGAATGCAGCACAGATGAAGTTAACAGTGAAGACATG
GATGCTTACTGCAGGAAAGAAAACAGTTCAGAAATCTGCAGTAACAATGGAGAGTGCGTCTGCGGACAGT
GTGTTTGTAGGAAGAGGGATAATACAAATGAAATTTATTCTGGCAAATTCTGCGAGTGTGATAATTTCAA
CTGTGATAGATCCAATGGCTTAATTTGTGGAGGAAATGGTGTTTGCAAGTGTCGTGTGTGTGAGTGCAAC
CCCAACTACACTGGCAGTGCATGTGACTGTTCTTTGGATACTAGTACTTGTGAAGCCAGCAACGGACAGA
TCTGCAATGGCCGGGGCATCTGCGAGTGTGGTGTCTGTAAGTGTACAGATCCGAAGTTTCAAGGGCAAAC
GTGTGAGATGTGTCAGACCTGCCTTGGTGTCTGTGCTGAGCATAAAGAATGTGTTCAGTGCAGAGCCTTC
AATAAAGGAGAAAAGAAAGACACATGCACACAGGAATGTTCCTATTTTAACATTACCAAGGTAGAAAGTC
GGGACAAATTACCCCAGCCGGTCCAACCTGATCCTGTGTCCCATTGTAAGGAGAAGGATGTTGACGACTG
TTGGTTCTATTTTACGTATTCAGTGAATGGGAACAACGAGGTCATGGTTCATGTTGTGGAGAATCCAGAG
TGTCCCACTGGTCCAGACATCATTCCAATTGTAGCTGGTGTGGTTGCTGGAATTGTTCTTATTGGCCTTG
CATTACTGCTGATATGGAAGCTTTTAATGATAATTCATGACAGAAGGGAGTTTGCTAAATTTGAAAAGGA
GAAAATGAATGCCAAATGGGACACGGGTGAAAATCCTATTTATAAGAGTGCCGTAACAACTGTGGTCAAT
CCGAAGTATGAGGGAAAAGGTAGCGCATCCGGGGGTGCGTCAGGCGGCAGCGGATCTGGACCGGTCGCCA
CCATGGTGAGCAAGGGCGAGGAGGTCATCAAAGAGTTCATGCGCTTCAAGGTGCGCATGGAGGGCTCCAT
GAACGGCCACGAGTTCGAGATCGAGGGCGAGGGCGAGGGCCGCCCCTACGAGGGCACCCAGACCGCCAAG
CTGAAGGTGACCAAGGGCGGCCCCCTGCCCTTCGCCTGGGACATCCTGTCCCCCCAGTTCATGTACGGCT
CCAAGGCGTACGTGAAGCACCCCGCCGACATCCCCGATTACAAGAAGCTGTCCTTCCCCGAGGGCTTCAA
GTGGGAGCGCGTGATGAACTTCGAGGACGGCGGTCTGGTGACCGTGACCCAGGACTCCTCCCTGCAGGAC
GGCACGCTGATCTACAAGGTGAAGATGCGCGGCACCAACTTCCCCCCCGACGGCCCCGTAATGCAGAAGA
AGACCATGGGCTGGGAGGCCTCCACCGAGCGCCTGTACCCCCGCGACGGCGTGCTGAAGGGCGAGATCCA
CCAGGCCCTGAAGCTGAAGGACGGCGGCCACTACCTGGTGGAGTTCAAGACCATCTACATGGCCAAGAAG
CCCGTGCAACTGCCCGGCTACTACTACGTGGACACCAAGCTGGACATCACCTCCCACAACGAGGACTACA
CCATCGTGGAACAGTACGAGCGCTCCGAGGGCCGCCACCACCTGTTCCTGGGGCATGGCACCGGCAGCAC
CGGCAGCGGCAGCTCCGGCACCGCCTCCTCCGAGGACAACAACATGGCCGTCATCAAAGAGTTCATGCGC
TTCAAGGTGCGCATGGAGGGCTCCATGAACGGCCACGAGTTCGAGATCGAGGGCGAGGGCGAGGGCCGCC
CCTACGAGGGCACCCAGACCGCCAAGCTGAAGGTGACCAAGGGCGGCCCCCTGCCCTTCGCCTGGGACAT
CCTGTCCCCCCAGTTCATGTACGGCTCCAAGGCGTACGTGAAGCACCCCGCCGACATCCCCGATTACAAG
AAGCTGTCCTTCCCCGAGGGCTTCAAGTGGGAGCGCGTGATGAACTTCGAGGACGGCGGTCTGGTGACCG
TGACCCAGGACTCCTCCCTGCAGGACGGCACGCTGATCTACAAGGTGAAGATGCGCGGCACCAACTTCCC
CCCCGACGGCCCCGTAATGCAGAAGAAGACCATGGGCTGGGAGGCCTCCACCGAGCGCCTGTACCCCCGC
GACGGCGTGCTGAAGGGCGAGATCCACCAGGCCCTGAAGCTGAAGGACGGCGGCCACTACCTGGTGGAGT
TCAAGACCATCTACATGGCCAAGAAGCCCGTGCAACTGCCCGGCTACTACTACGTGGACACCAAGCTGGA
CATCACCTCCCACAACGAGGACTACACCATCGTGGAACAGTACGAGCGCTCCGAGGGCCGCCACCACCTG
TTCCTGTACGGCATGGACGAGCTGTACAAGTAAGCGGCCGCGACTCTAGATCATAATCAGCCATACCACA
TTTGTAGAGGTTTTACTTGCTTTAAAAAACCTCCCACACCTCCCCCTGAACCTGAAACATAAAATGAATG
CAATTGTTGTTGTTAACTTGTTTATTGCAGCTTATAATGGTTACAAATAAAGCAATAGCATCACAAATTT
CACAAATAAAGCATTTTTTTCACTGCATTCTAGTTGTGGTTTGTCCAAACTCATCAATGTATCTTAAGGC
GTAAATTGTAAGCGTTAATATTTTGTTAAAATTCGCGTTAAATTTTTGTTAAATCAGCTCATTTTTTAAC
CAATAGGCCGAAATCGGCAAAATCCCTTATAAATCAAAAGAATAGACCGAGATAGGGT
[37 nt withheld, positions 4819-4855]
AAAGAACGTGGACTCCAACGTCAAAGG
[49 nt withheld, positions 4883-4931]
T
[91 nt withheld, positions 4933-5023]
G
[124 nt withheld, positions 5025-5148]
CAGGTGGCACTTTTCGGGGAAATGTGCGCGGAACCCCTATTTGTTTATTTTTCTAAATACATTCAAATAT
GTATCCGCTCATGAGACAATAACCCTGATAAATGCTTCAATAATATTGAAAAAGGAAGAGTCCTGAGGCG
GAAAGAACCAGCTGTGGAATGTGTGTCAGTTAGGGTGTGGAAAGTCCCCAGGCTCCCCAGCAGGCAGAAG
TATGCAAAGCATGCATCTCAATTAGTCAGCAACCAGGTGTGGAAAGTCCCCAGGCTCCCCAGCAGGCAGA
AGTATGCAAAGCATGCATCTCAATTAGTCAGCAACCATAGTCCCGCCCCTAACTCCGCCCATCCCGCCCC
TAACTCCGCCCAGTTCCGCCCATTCTCCGCCCCATGGCTGACTAATTTTTTTTATTTATGCAGAGGCCGA
GGCCGCCTCGGCCTCTGAGCTATTCCAGAAGTAGTGAGGAGGCTTTTTTGGAGGCCTAGGCTTTTGCAAA
GATCGATCAAGAGACAGGATGAGGATCGTTTCGCATGATTGAACAAGATGGATTGCACGCAGGTTCTCCG
GCCGCTTGGGTGGAGAGGCTATTCGGCTATGACTGGGCACAACAGACAATCGGCTGCTCTGATGCCGCCG
TGTTCCGGCTGTCAGCGCAGGGGCGCCCGGTTCTTTTTGTCAAGACCGACCTGTCCGGTGCCCTGAATGA
ACTGCAAGACGAGGCAGCGCGGCTATCGTGGCTGGCCACGACGGGCGTTCCTTGCGCAGCTGTGCTCGAC
GTTGTCACTGAAGCGGGAAGGGACTGGCTGCTATTGGGCGAAGTGCCGGGGCAGGATCTCCTGTCATCTC
ACCTTGCTCCTGCCGAGAAAGTATCCATCATGGCTGATGCAATGCGGCGGCTGCATACGCTTGATCCGGC
TACCTGCCCATTCGACCACCAAGCGAAACATCGCATCGAGCGAGCACGTACTCGGATGGAAGCCGGTCTT
GTCGATCAGGATGATCTGGACGAAGAGCATCAGGGGCTCGCGCCAGCCGAACTGTTCGCCAGGCTCAAGG
CGAGCATGCCCGACGGCGAGGATCTCGTCGTGACCCATGGCGATGCCTGCTTGCCGAATATCATGGTGGA
AAATGGCCGCTTTTCTGGATTCATCGACTGTGGCCGGCTGGGTGTGGCGGACCGCTATCAGGACATAGCG
TTGGCTACCCGTGATATTGCTGAAGAGCTTGGCGGCGAATGGGCTGACCGCTTCCTCGTGCTTTACGGTA
TCGCCGCTCCCGATTCGCAGCGCATCGCCTTCTATCGCCTTCTTGACGAGTTCTTCTGAGCGGGACTCTG
GGGTTCGAAATGACCGACCAAGCGACGCCCAACCTGCCATCACGAGATTTCGATTCCACCGCCGCCTTCT
ATGAAAGGTTGGGCTTCGGAATCGTTTTCCGGGACGCCGGCTGGATGATCCTCCAGCGCGGGGATCTCAT
GCTGGAGTTCTTCGCCCACCCTAGGGGGAGGCTAACTGAAACACGGAAGGAGACAATACCGGAAGGAACC
CGCGCTATGACGGCAATAAAAAGACAGAATAAAACGCACGGTGTTGGGTCGTTTGTTCATAAACGCGGGG
TTCGGTCCCAGGGCTGGCACTCTGTCGATACCCCACCGAGACCCCATTGGGGCCAATACGCCCGCGTTTC
TTCCTTTTCCCCACCCCACCCCCCAAGTTCGGGTGAAGGCCCAGGGCTCGCAGCCAACGTCGGGGCGGCA
GGCCCTGCCATAGCCTCAGGTTACTCATATATACTTTAGATTGATTTAAAACTTCATTTTTAATTTAAAA
GGATCTAGGTGAAGATCCTTTTTGATAATCTCATGACCAAAATCCCTTAACGTGAGTTTTCGTTCCACTG
AGCGTCAGACCCCGTAGAAAAGATCAAAGGATCTTCTTGAGATCCTTTTTTTCTGCGCGTAATCTGCTGC
TTGCAAACAAAAAAACCACCGCTACCAGCGGTGGTTTGTTTGCCGGATCAAGAGCTACCAACTCTTTTTC
CGAAGGTAACTGGCTTCAGCAGAGCGCAGATACCAAATACTGTTCTTCTAGTGTAGCCGTAGTTAGGCCA
CCACTTCAAGAACTCTGTAGCACCGCCTACATACCTCGCTCTGCTAATCCTGTTACCAGTGGCTGCTGCC
AGTGGCGATAAGTCGTGTCTTACCGGGTTGGACTCAAGACGATAGTTACCGGATAAGGCGCAGCGGTCGG
GCTGAACGGGGGGTTCGTGCACACAGCCCAGCTTGGAGCGAACGACCTACACCGAACTGAGATACCTACA
GCGTGAGCTATGAGAAAGCGCCACGCTTCCCGAAGGGAGAAAGGCGGACAGGTATCCGGTAAGCGGCAGG
GTCGGAACAGGAGAGCGCACGAGGGAGCTTCCAGGGGGAAACGCCTGGTATCTTTATAGTCCTGTCGGGT
TTCGCCACCTCTGACTTGAGCGTCGATTTTTGTGATGCTCGTCAGGGGGGCGGAGCCTATGGAAAAACGC
CAGCAACGCGGCCTTTTTACGGTTCCTGGCCTTTTGCTGGCCTTTTGCTCACATGTTCTTTCCTGCGTTA
TCCCCTGATTCTGTGGATAACCGTATTACCGCCATGCATTAGTTATTAATAGTAATCAATTACGGGGTCA
TTAGTTCATAGCCCATATATGGAGTTCCG
Features (pLannotate 1.2.2; 16 found; start..end, strand, type, name):
      1..304     +  enhancer       CMV enhancer: human cytomegalovirus immediate early enhancer
    305..508     +  promoter       CMV promoter: human cytomegalovirus (CMV) immediate early promoter
    531..558     +  misc_feature   MCS (fragment): multiple cloning site
    565..2958    +  CDS            ITGB1: ITB1_HUMAN - Also known as FNRB, MDF2, MSK12. Experimental evidence at protein level: Swiss-Prot protein existence level 1. (Microbial infection) In case of HIV-1 infection, integrin ITGA5:ITGB1 binding to extracellular viral Tat protein seems to enhance angiogenesis in Kaposi's sarcoma lesions. From Homo sapiens (Human).
   3013..4440    +  CDS            tdTomato: tdTomato is a basic (constitutively fluorescent) orange fluorescent protein published in 2004, derived from Discosoma sp.. It is reported to be a somewhat slowly-maturing tandem dimer with low acid sensitivity.
   4459..4542    +  CDS            large T antigen (fragment): large T antigen from SV40 (simian virus 40)
   4565..4686    +  polyA_signal   SV40 poly(A) signal: SV40 polyadenylation signal
   4720..5148    -  rep_origin     f1 ori (sequence partly withheld): f1 bacteriophage origin of replication; arrow indicates direction of (+) strand synthesis
   5175..5279    +  promoter       AmpR promoter: bla
   5281..5638    +  promoter       SV40 promoter: SV40 enhancer and early promoter
   5673..6467    +  CDS            NeoR/KanR: aminoglycoside phosphotransferase from Tn5; aph(3')-II (or nptII); confers resistance to neomycin, kanamycin, and G418 (Geneticin®)
   6488..6640    +  CDS            ble (fragment): BLE_KLEPN - Experimental evidence at protein level: Swiss-Prot protein existence level 1. Binding protein with a strong affinity to the bleomycin family of antibiotics. Binds to CL990; an antimitotic-antibiotic compound. From Klebsiella pneumoniae.
   6699..6746    +  polyA_signal   HSV TK poly(A) signal: herpes simplex virus thymidine kinase polyadenylation signal (Cole and Stacy, 1985)
   6837..6853    -  polyA_signal   bGH poly(A) signal (fragment): bovine growth hormone polyadenylation signal
   7075..7663    +  rep_origin     ori: high-copy-number ColE1/pMB1/pBR322/pUC origin of replication
   7778..7837    +  enhancer       CMV enhancer (fragment): human cytomegalovirus immediate early enhancer
