[The description below was written by a language model from this plasmid's Addgene catalogue record and pLannotate feature annotations shown in this document.]
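Description:
tdTomato-Integrin-Beta1-N-18 is a mammalian expression plasmid built on the tdTomato-N1 backbone, an N1-style fluorescent protein fusion vector, and carries the human integrin beta-1 coding sequence (ITGB1, also known as CD29). The sequenced plasmid is about 7.8 kb. It replicates in E. coli at high copy from a ColE1/pUC-type origin and also contains an f1 phage origin. A single NeoR/KanR gene (Tn5 aminoglycoside phosphotransferase) serves both hosts. A bacterial bla-type promoter drives it for kanamycin selection in bacteria. An SV40 enhancer/early promoter, paired with an HSV TK polyadenylation signal, drives it for G418 selection of stably transfected mammalian cells. Short matches annotated as ble, bGH poly(A) and SV40 large T antigen fragments appear to be residual backbone sequence, not functional elements.

The expression cassette uses the human cytomegalovirus immediate early enhancer and promoter, followed by a remnant of the multiple cloning site and the ITGB1 open reading frame. tdTomato lies downstream after a short gap consistent with a linker, which the "18" in the name may refer to, though the record does not say so. The cassette ends in an SV40 polyadenylation signal. tdTomato is therefore fused to the C terminus of integrin beta-1, leaving the integrin's N terminus free. tdTomato is a bright, constitutively fluorescent orange-red tandem dimer derived from Discosoma, with recorded excitation and emission maxima of 554 and 581 nm. The stated purpose is fluorescent labelling of integrins and focal adhesions, so the plasmid is typically used for transient or stable transfection of mammalian cells to image integrin beta-1 localization by fluorescence microscopy.
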