Addgene plasmid #58105: tdTomato-Integrin-Beta1-N-18
Purpose: Localization: Integrin/Focal Adhesions, Excitation: 554, Emission: 581
Depositing lab: Michael Davidson. Depositing organization: Florida State University, Tallahassee.
Backbone
  Vector backbone: tdTomato-N1
  Backbone size w/o insert (bp): 4750
  Vector type: Mammalian Expression
  Selectable markers: Neomycin (select with G418)
Growth in bacteria
  Bacterial resistance: Kanamycin, 50 μg/mL
  Growth temperature: 37°C
  Growth strain: DH5alpha
  Copy number: High Copy
Gene/Insert
  Gene/Insert name: Integrin-Beta1 (alt name: NM_002211)
  Species: H. sapiens (human)
  Entrez Gene: ITGB1 (a.k.a. CD29, FNRB, GPIIA, MDF2, MSK12, VLA-BETA, VLAB)
  Promoter: CMV
  Tag / fusion protein: tdTomato (C terminal on backbone)
  Cloning method: Unknown
  Sequencing primers: 5′ CMV-F; 3′ SV40pA-R
Terms and licenses: Academic/Nonprofit Terms; Industry Terms: Not Available to Industry
Depositor comments: . Excitation = 554; Emission = 581
How to cite: tdTomato-Integrin-Beta1-N-18 was a gift from Michael Davidson (Addgene plasmid # 58105 ; http://n2t.net/addgene:58105 ; RRID:Addgene_58105)
