>Addgene plasmid #58105 | tdTomato-Integrin-Beta1-N-18 | addgene partial sequence | sequence record 103629 | mCherryseq-R 5'-cctcctcgcccttgctcaccat-3'
CCCGGATGCGCTACCTTTTCCCTCATACTTCGGATTGACCACAGTTGTTACGGCACTCTTATAAATAGGA
TTTTCACCCGTGTCCCATTTGGCATTCATTTTCTCCTTTTCAAATTTAGCAAACTCCCTTCTGTCATGAA
TTATCATTAAAAGCTTCCATATCAGCAGTAATGCAAGGCCAATAAGAACAATTCCAGCAACCACACCAGC
TACAATTGGAATGATGTCTGGACCAGTGGGACACTCTGGATTCTCCACAACATGAACCATGACCTCGTTG
TTCCCATTCACTGAATACGTAAAATAGAACCAACAGTCGTCAACATCCTTCTCCTTACAATGGGACACAG
GATCAGGTTGGACCGGCTGGGGTAATTTGTCCCGACTTTCTACCTTGGTAATGTTAAAATAGGAACATTC
CTGTGTGCATGTGTCTTTCTTTTCTCCTTTATTGAAGGCTCTGCACTGAACACATTCTTTATGCTCAGCA
CAGACACCAAGGCAGGTCTGACACATCTCACACGTTTGCCCTTGAAACTTCGGATCTGTACACTTACAGA
CACCACACTCGCAGATGCCCCGGCCATTGCAGATCTGTCCGTTGCTGGCTTCACAAGTACTAGTATCCAA
AGAACAGTCACATGCACTGCCAGTGTAGTTGGGGTTGCACTCACACACACGACACTTGCAAACACCATTT
CCTCCACAAATTAAGCCATTGGATCTATCACAGTTGAAATTATCACACTCGCAGAATTTGCCAGAATAAA
TTTCATTTGTATTATCCCTCTTCCTACAAACACACTGTCCGCAGACGCACTCTCCATTGGTTACTGCAGA
TTTCTGAACTGTTTTCTTTCCTGCAGTAAGCATCCATGTCTTCACTGTTAACTTCATCTGGGCTGCATTC
AC
